>Addgene plasmid #183725 | pMXs-Sig10(DM)-Fc-IG | addgene full sequence | sequence record 363575 | Addgene Partial NGS Result
CCCGAAAAGTGCCACCTGCATAATGAAAGACCCCACCTGTAGGTTTGGCAAGCTAGCTTAAGTAACGCCA
TTTTGCAAGGCATGGAAAAATACATAACTGAGAATAGAAAAGTTCAGATCAAGGTCAGGAACAGATGGAA
CAGCTGAATATGGGCCAAACAGGATATCTGTGGTAAGCAGTTCCTGCCCCGGCTCAGGGCCAAGAACAGA
TGGAACAGCTGAATATGGGCCAAACAGGATATCTGTGGTAAGCAGTTCCTGCCCCGGCTCAGGGCCAAGA
ACAGATGGTCCCCAGATGCGGTCCAGCCCTCAGCAGTTTCTAGAGAACCATCAGATGTTTCCAGGGTGCC
CCAAGGACCTGAAATGACCCTGTGCCTTATTTGAACTAACCAATCAGTTCGCTTCTCGCTTCTGTTCGCG
CGCTTCTGCTCCCCGAGCTCAATAAAAGAGCCCACAACCCCTCACTCGGCGCGCCAGTCCTCCGATTGAC
TGAGTCGCCCGGGTACCCGTGTATCCAATAAACCCTCTTGCAGTTGCATCCGACTTGTGGTCTCGCTGTT
CCTTGGGAGGGTCTCCTCTGAGTGATTGACTACCCGTCAGCGGGGGTCTTTCATTTGGGGGCTCGTCCGG
GATCGGGAGACCCCTGCCCAGGGACCACCGACCCACCACCGGGAGGTAAGCTGGCCAGCAACTTATCTGT
GTCTGTCCGATTGTCTAGTGTCTATGACTGATTTTATGCGCCTGCGTCGGTACTAGTTAGCTAACTAGCT
CTGTATCTGGCGGACCCGTGGTGGAACTGACGAGTTCGGAACACCCGGCCGCAACCCTGGGAGACGTCCC
AGGGACTTCGGGGGCCGTTTTTGTGGCCCGACCTGAGTCCAAAAATCCCGATCGTTTTGGACTCTTTGGT
GCACCCCCCTAATAGGAGGGATATGTGGTTCTGGTAGGAGACGAGAACCTAAAACAGTTCCCGCCTCCGT
CTGAATTTTTGCTTTCGGTTTGGGACCGAAGCCGCGCCGCGCGTCTTGTCTGCTGCAGCATCGTTCTGTG
TTGTCTCTGTCTGACTGTGTTTCTGTATTTGTCTGAAAATTAGGGCCAGACTGTTACCACTCCCTTAAGT
TTGACCTTAGGTCACTGGAAAGATGTCGAGCGGATCGCTCACAACCAGTCGGTAGATGTCAAGAAGAGAC
GTTGGGTTACCTTCTGCTCTGCAGAATGGCCAACCTTTAACGTCGGATGGCCGCGAGACGGCACCTTTAA
CCGAGACCTCATCACCCAGGTTAAGATCAAGGTCTTTTCACCTGGCCCGCATGGACACCCAGACCAGGTC
CCCTACATCGTGACCTGGGAAGCCTTGGCTTTTGACCCCCCTCCCTGGGTCAAGCCCTTTGTACACCCTA
AGCCTCCGCCTCCTCTTCCTCCATCCGCCCCGTCTCTCCCCCTTGAACCTCCTCGTTCGACCCCGCCTCG
ATCCTCCCTTTATCCAGCCCTCACTCCTTCTCTAGGCGCCCCCATATGGCCATATGAGATCTTATATGGG
GCACCCCCGCCCCTTGTAAACTTCCCTGACCCTGACATGACAAGAGTTACTAACAGCCCCTCTCTCCAAG
CTCACTTACAGGCTCTCTACTTAGTCCAGCACGAAGTCTGGAGACCTCTGGCGGCAGCCTACCAAGAACA
ACTGGACCGACCGGTGGTACCTCACCCTTACCGAGTCGGCGACACAGTGTGGGTCCGCCGACACCAGACT
AAGAACCTAGAACCTCGCTGGAAAGGACCTTACACAGTCCTGCTGACCACCCCCACCGCCCTCAAAGTAG
ACGGCATCGCAGCTTGGATACACGCCGCCCACGTGAAGGCTGCCGACCCCGGGGGTGGACCATCCTCTAG
ACTGCCGGATCTAGCTAGTTAATTAAGGATCCCAGTGTGGTGGTACGGGAATTCGAGCTCGGTACCTCGC
GAATGCATCTAGAGCCACCATGCTACTGCCACTGCTGCTGTCCTCGCTGCTGGGCGGGTCCCAGGCTATG
GATGGGAGATTCTGGATACGAGTGCAGGAGTCAGTGATGGTGCCGGAGGGCCTGTGCATCTCTGTGCCCT
GCTCTTTCTCCTACCCCCAACAGGACTGGACAGGGTCTACCCCAGCTTATGGCTACTGGTTCAAAGCAGT
GACTGAGACAACCAAGGGTGCTCCTGTGGCCACAAACCACCAGAGTCGAGAGGTGGAAATGAGCACCCGG
GGCCGATTCCAGCTCACTGGGGATCCCGCCAAGGGGAACTGCTCCTTGGTGATCAGAGACGTGCAGATGC
AGGATGAGTCACAGTACTTCTTTCGGGTGGAGAGAGGAAGCTATGTGAGATATAATTTCATGAACGATGG
GTTCTTTCTAAAAGTAACAGCCCTGACTCAGAAGCCTGATGTCTACATCCCCGAGACCCTGGAGCCCGGG
CAGCCGGTGACGGTCATCTGTGTGTTTAACTGGGCCTTTGAGGAATGTCCACCCCCTTCTTTCTCCTGGA
CGGGGGCTGCCCTCTCCTCCCAAGGAACCAAACCAACGACCTCCCACTTCTCAGTGCTCAGCTTCACGCC
CAGACCCCAGGACCACAACACCGACCTCACCTGCCATGTGGACTTCTCCAGAAAGGGTGTGAGCGCACAG
AGGACCGTCCGACTCCGTGTGGCCTATGCCCCCAGAGACCTTGTTATCAGCATTTCACGTGACAACACGC
CAGCCCTGGAGCCCCAGCCCCAGGGAAATGTCCCATACCTGGAAGCCCAAAAAGGCCAGTTCCTGCGGCT
CCTCTGTGCTGCTGACAGCCAGCCCCCTGCCACACTGAGCTGGGTCCTGCAGAACAGAGTCCTCTCCTCG
TCCCATCCCTGGGGCCCTAGACCCCTGGGGCTGGAGCTGCCCGGGGTGAAGGCTGGGGATTCAGGGCGCT
ACACCTGCCGAGCGGAGAACAGGCTTGGCTCCCAGCAGCGAGCCCTGGACCTCTCTGTGCAGTATCCTCC
AGAGAACCTGAGAGTGATGGTTTCCCAAGCAAACAGGACAGTCCTGGAAAACCTTGGGAACGGCACGTCT
CTCCCAGTACTGGAGGGCCAAAGCCTGTGCCTGGTCTGTGTCACACACAGCAGCCCCCCAGCCAGGCTGA
GCTGGACCCAGAGGGGACAGGTTCTGAGCCCCTCCCAGCCCTCAGACCCCGGGGTCCTGGAGCTGCCTCG
GGTTCAAGTGGAGCACGAAGGAGAGTTCACCTGCCACGCTCGGCACCCACTGGGCTCCCAGCACGTCTCT
CTCAGCCTCTCCGTGCACTACTCCCCGAAGCTGCTGGGCCCCTCCTGCTCCTGGGAGGCTGAGGGTCTGC
ACTGCAGCTGCTCCTCCCAGGCCAGCCCGGCCCCCTCTCTGCGCTGGTGGCTTGGGGAGGAGCTGCTGGA
GGGGAACAGCAGCCAGGACTCCTTCGAGGTCACCCCCAGCTCAGCCGGGCCCTGGGCCAACAGCTCCCTG
AGCCTCCATGGAGGGCTCAGCTCCGGCCTCAGGCTCCGCTGTGAGGCCTGGAACGTCCATGGGGCCCAGA
GTGGATCCATCCTGCAGCTGCCAGATAAGCTCGAGCCCAAATCTTGTGACAAAACTCACACATGCCCACC
GTGCCCAGGTAAGCCAGCCCAGGCCTCGCCCTCCAGCTCAAGGCGGGACAGGTGCCCTAGAGTAGCCTGC
ATCCAGGGACAGGCCCCAGCCGGGTGCTGACACGTCCACCTCCATCTCTTCCTCAGCACCTGAACTCCTG
GGGGGACCGTCAGTCTTCCTCTTCCCCCCAAAACCCAAGGACACCCTCATGATCTCCCGGACCCCTGAGG
TCACATGCGTGGTGGTGGACGTGAGCCACGAAGACCCTGAGGTCAAGTTCAACTGGTACGTGGACGGCGT
GGAGGTGCATAATGCCAAGACAAAGCCGCGGGAGGAGCAGTACAACAGCACGTACCGTGTGGTCAGCGTC
CTCACCGTCCTGCACCAGGACTGGCTGAATGGCAAGGAGTACAAGTGCAAGGTCTCCAACAAAGCCCTCC
CAGCCCCCATCGAGAAAACCATCTCCAAAGCCAAAGGTGGGACCCGTGGGGTGCGAGGGCCACATGGACA
GAGGCCGGCTCGGCCCACCCTCTGCCCTGGGAGTGACCGCTGTACCAACCTCTGTCCCTACAGGGCAGCC
CCGAGAACCACAGGTGTACACCCTGCCCCCATCCCGGGATGAGCTGACCAAGAACCAGGTCAGCCTGACC
TGCCTGGTCAAAGGCTTCTATCCCAGCGACATCGCCGTGGAGTGGGAGAGCAATGGGCAGCCGGAGAACA
ACTACAAGGCCACGCCTCCCGTGCTGGACTCCGACGGCTCCTTCTTCCTCTACAGCAAGCTCACCGTGGA
CAAGAGCAGGTGGCAGCAGGGGAACGTCTTCTCATGCTCCGTGATGCATGAGGCTCTGCACAACCACTAC
ACGCAGAAGAGCCTCTCCCTGTCCCCGGGTAAATAGCGGCCGCTACGTAAATTCCSCCCCCCCCCCCCNT
CTCCCTCCCCCCCCCCTAACGTTACTGGCCGAAGCCGCTTGGAATAAGGCCGGTGTGCGTTTGTCTATAT
GTTATTTTCCACCATATTGCCGTCTTTTGGCAATGTGAGGGCCCGGAAACCTGGCCCTGTCTTCTTGACG
AGCATTCCTAGGGGTCTTTCCCCTCTCGCCAAAGGAATGCAAGGTCTGTTGAATGTCGTGAAGGAAGCAG
TTCCTCTGGAAGCTTCTTGAAGACAAACAACGTCTGTAGCGACCCTTTGCAGGCAGCGGAACCCCCCACC
TGGCGACAGGTGCCTCTGCGGCCAAAAGCCACGTGTATAAGATACACCTGCAAAGGCGGCACAACCCCAG
TGCCACGTTGTGAGTTGGATAGTTGTGGAAAGAGTCAAATGGCTCTCCTCAAGCGTATTCAACAAGGGGC
TGAAGGATGCCCAGAAGGTACCCCATTGTATGGGATCTGATCTGGGGCCTCGGTGCACATGCTTTACATG
TGTTTAGTCGAGGTTAAAAAAACGTCTAGGCCCCCCGAACCACGGGGACGTGGTTTTCCTTTGAAAAACA
CGATGATAATATGGCCACAACCATGGTGAGCAAGGGCGAGGAGCTGTTCACCGGGGTGGTGCCCATCCTG
GTCGAGCTGGACGGCGACGTAAACGGCCACAAGTTCAGCGTGTCCGGCGAGGGCGAGGGCGATGCCACCT
ACGGCAAGCTGACCCTGAAGTTCATCTGCACCACCGGCAAGCTGCCCGTGCCCTGGCCCACCCTCGTGAC
CACCCTGACCTACGGCGTGCAGTGCTTCAGCCGCTACCCCGACCACATGAAGCAGCACGACTTCTTCAAG
TCCGCCATGCCCGAAGGCTACGTCCAGGAGCGCACCATCTTCTTCAAGGACGACGGCAACTACAAGACCC
GCGCCGAGGTGAAGTTCGAGGGCGACACCCTGGTGAACCGCATCGAGCTGAAGGGCATCGACTTCAAGGA
GGACGGCAACATCCTGGGGCACAAGCTGGAGTACAACTACAACAGCCACAACGTCTATATCATGGCCGAC
AAGCAGAAGAACGGCATCAAGGTGAACTTCAAGATCCGCCACAACATCGAGGACGGCAGCGTGCAGCTCG
CCGACCACTACCAGCAGAACACCCCCATCGGCGACGGCCCCGTGCTGCTGCCCGACAACCACTACCTGAG
CACCCAGTCCGCCCTGAGCAAAGACCCCAACGAGAAGCGCGATCACATGGTCCTGCTGGAGTTCGTGACC
GCCGCCGGGATCACTCTCGGCATGGACGAGCTGTACAAGTAAGTCGACGATAAAATAAAAGATTTTATTT
AGTCTCCAGAAAAAGGGGGGAATGAAAGACCCCACCTGTAGGTTTGGCAAGCTAGCTTAAGTAACGCCAT
TTTGCAAGGCATGGAAAAATACATAACTGAGAATAGAGAAGTTCAGATCAAGGTCAGGAACAGATGGAAC
AGCTGAATATGGGCCAAACAGGATATCTGTGGTAAGCAGTTCCTGCCCCGGCTCAGGGCCAAGAACAGAT
GGAACAGCTGAATATGGGCCAAACAGGATATCTGTGGTAAGCAGTTCCTGCCCCGGCTCAGGGCCAAGAA
CAGATGGTCCCCAGATGCGGTCCAGCCCTCAGCAGTTTCTAGAGAACCATCAGATGTTTCCAGGGTGCCC
CAAGGACCTGAAATGACCCTGTGCCTTATTTGAACTAACCAATCAGTTCGCTTCTCGCTTCTGTTCGCGC
GCTTCTGCTCCCCGAGCTCAATAAAAGAGCCCACAACCCCTCACTCGGGGCGCCAGTCCTCCGATTGACT
GAGTCGCCCGGGTACCCGTGTATCCAATAAACCCTCTTGCAGTTGCATCCGACTTGTGGTCTCGCTGTTC
CTTGGGAGGGTCTCCTCTGAGTGATTGACTACCCGTCAGCGGGGGTCTTTCACATGCAGCATGTATCAAA
ATTAATTTGGTTTTTTTTCTTAAGTATTTACATTAAATGGCCATAGTTGCATTAATGAATCGGCCAACGC
GCGGGGAGAGGCGGTTTGCGTATTGGGCGCTCTTCCGCTTCCTCGCTCACTGACTCGCTGCGCTCGGTCG
TTCGGCTGCGGCGAGCGGTATCAGCTCACTCAAAGGCGGTAATACGGTTATCCACAGAATCAGGGGATAA
CGCAGGAAAGAACATGTGAGCAAAAGGCCAGCAAAAGGCCAGGAACCGTAAAAAGGCCGCGTTGCTGGCG
TTTTTCCATAGGCTCCGCCCCCCTGACGAGCATCACAAAAATCGACGCTCAAGTCAGAGGTGGCGAAACC
CGACAGGACTATAAAGATACCAGGCGTTTCCCCCTGGAAGCTCCCTCGTGCGCTCTCCTGTTCCGACCCT
GCCGCTTACCGGATACCTGTCCGCCTTTCTCCCTTCGGGAAGCGTGGCGCTTTCTCATAGCTCACGCTGT
AGGTATCTCAGTTCGGTGTAGGTCGTTCGCTCCAAGCTGGGCTGTGTGCACGAACCCCCCGTTCAGCCCG
ACCGCTGCGCCTTATCCGGTAACTATCGTCTTGAGTCCAACCCGGTAAGACACGACTTATCGCCACTGGC
AGCAGCCACTGGTAACAGGATTAGCAGAGCGAGGTATGTAGGCGGTGCTACAGAGTTCTTGAAGTGGTGG
CCTAACTACGGCTACACTAGAAGAACAGTATTTGGTATCTGCGCTCTGCTGAAGCCAGTTACCTTCGGAA
AAAGAGTTGGTAGCTCTTGATCCGGCAAACAAACCACCGCTGGTAGCGGTGGTTTTTTTGTTTGCAAGCA
GCAGATTACGCGCAGAAAAAAAGGATCTCAAGAAGATCCTTTGATCTTTTCTACGGGGTCTGACGCTCAG
TGGAACGAAAACTCACGTTAAGGGATTTTGGTCATGAGATTATCAAAAAGGATCTTCACCTAGATCCTTT
TGCGGCCGGCCGCAAATCAATCTAAAGTATATATGAGTAAACTTGGTCTGACAGTTACCAATGCTTAATC
AGTGAGGCACCTATCTCAGCGATCTGTCTATTTCGTTCATCCATAGTTGCCTGACTCCCCGTCGTGTAGA
TAACTACGATACGGGAGGGCTTACCATCTGGCCCCAGTGCTGCAATGATACCGCGAGACCCACGCTCACC
GGCTCCAGATTTATCAGCAATAAACCAGCCAGCCGGAAGGGCCGAGCGCAGAAGTGGTCCTGCAACTTTA
TCCGCCTCCATCCAGTCTATTAATTGTTGCCGGGAAGCTAGAGTAAGTAGTTCGCCAGTTAATAGTTTGC
GCAACGTTGTTGCCATTGCTACAGGCATCGTGGTGTCACGCTCGTCGTTTGGTATGGCTTCATTCAGCTC
CGGTTCCCAACGATCAAGGCGAGTTACATGATCCCCCATGTTGTGCAAAAAAGCGGTTAGCTCCTTCGGT
CCTCCGATCGTTGTCAGAAGTAAGTTGGCCGCAGTGTTATCACTCATGGTTATGGCAGCACTGCATAATT
CTCTTACTGTCATGCCATCCGTAAGATGCTTTTCTGTGACTGGTGAGTACTCAACCAAGTCATTCTGAGA
ATAGTGTATGCGGCGACCGAGTTGCTCTTGCCCGGCGTCAATACGGGATAATACCGCGCCACATAGCAGA
ACTTTAAAAGTGCTCATCATTGGAAAACGTTCTTCGGGGCGAAAACTCTCAAGGATCTTACCGCTGTTGA
GATCCAGTTCGATGTAACCCACTCGTGCACCCAACTGATCTTCAGCATCTTTTACTTTCACCAGCGTTTC
TGGGTGAGCAAAAACAGGAAGGCAAAATGCCGCAAAAAAGGGAATAAGGGCGACACGGAAATGTTGAATA
CTCATACTCTTCCTTTTTCAATATTATTGAAGCATTTATCAGGGTTATTGTCTCATGAGCGGATACATAT
TTGAATGTATTTAGAAAAATAAACAAATAGGGGTTCCGCGCACATTTC
Features (pLannotate 1.2.2; 18 found; start..end, strand, type, name):
     22..615     +  LTR            LTR: long terminal repeat from Moloney murine leukemia virus
    678..877     +  misc_feature   MMLV Ψ: packaging signal of Moloney murine leukemia virus (MMLV)
    929..1017    +  misc_feature   MESV Ψ (fragment): packaging signal of murine embryonic stem cell virus
   1094..1510    +  CDS            gag (truncated): truncated Moloney murine leukemia virus (MMLV) gag gene lacking the start codon
   1520..1894    +  misc_feature   pol region: Moloney murine leukemia virus (MMLV) pol region containing the splice acceptor site
   1939..1956    +  misc_feature   MCS (fragment): pUC18/19 multiple cloning site
   1980..3599    +  CDS            SIGLEC10 (fragment): SIG10_HUMAN - Also known as SLG2. Experimental evidence at protein level: Swiss-Prot protein existence level 1. Putative adhesion molecule that mediates sialic-acid dependent binding to cells. Preferentially binds to alpha-2,3- or alpha-2,6-linked sialic acid (By similarity). The sialic acid recognition site may be masked by cis interactions with sialic acids on the same cell surface. In the immune response, seems to act as an inhibitory receptor upon ligand induced tyrosine phosphorylation by recruiting cytoplasmic phosphatase(s) via their SH2 domain(s) that block signal transduction through
   3597..3713    +  CDS            IGHG1 (fragment): IGHG1_HUMAN - Experimental evidence at protein level: Swiss-Prot protein existence level 1. Constant region of immunoglobulin heavy chains. Immunoglobulins, also known as antibodies, are membrane-bound or secreted glycoproteins produced by B lymphocytes. In the recognition phase of humoral immunity, the membrane-bound immunoglobulins serve as receptors which, upon binding of a specific antigen, trigger the clonal expansion and differentiation of B lymphocytes into immunoglobulins- secreting plasma cells. Secreted immunoglobulins mediate the effector phase of humoral immunity, which results in
   3766..4176    +  CDS            IGHG1 (fragment): IGHG1_HUMAN - Experimental evidence at protein level: Swiss-Prot protein existence level 1. Constant region of immunoglobulin heavy chains. Immunoglobulins, also known as antibodies, are membrane-bound or secreted glycoproteins produced by B lymphocytes. In the recognition phase of humoral immunity, the membrane-bound immunoglobulins serve as receptors which, upon binding of a specific antigen, trigger the clonal expansion and differentiation of B lymphocytes into immunoglobulins- secreting plasma cells. Secreted immunoglobulins mediate the effector phase of humoral immunity, which results in
   4142..4513    +  CDS            IGHG4 (fragment): IGHG4_HUMAN - Experimental evidence at protein level: Swiss-Prot protein existence level 1. Constant region of immunoglobulin heavy chains. Immunoglobulins, also known as antibodies, are membrane-bound or secreted glycoproteins produced by B lymphocytes. In the recognition phase of humoral immunity, the membrane-bound immunoglobulins serve as receptors which, upon binding of a specific antigen, trigger the clonal expansion and differentiation of B lymphocytes into immunoglobulins- secreting plasma cells. Secreted immunoglobulins mediate the effector phase of humoral immunity, which results in
   4657..5119    +  misc_feature   IRES: internal ribosome entry site (IRES) of the encephalomyocarditis virus (EMCV)
   5133..5852    +  CDS            EGFP: the original enhanced GFP (Yang et al., 1996) mammalian codon-optimized
   5901..6022    +  LTR            3' LTR (ΔU3) (fragment): self-inactivating 3' long terminal repeat (LTR) from Moloney murine leukemia virus
   6023..6492    +  LTR            LTR: long terminal repeat from Moloney murine leukemia virus
   6558..6610    -  CDS            lacI (fragment): lac repressor; lacI; The lac repressor binds to the lac operator to inhibit transcription in E. coli. This inhibition can be relieved by adding lactose or isopropyl-β-D-thiogalactopyranoside (IPTG).
   6793..7381    -  rep_origin     ori: high-copy-number ColE1/pMB1/pBR322/pUC origin of replication
   7545..8405    -  CDS            AmpR: β-lactamase; bla; confers resistance to ampicillin, carbenicillin, and related antibiotics
   8406..8510    -  promoter       AmpR promoter: bla
