[The description below was written by a language model from this plasmid's Addgene catalogue record and pLannotate feature annotations shown in this document.]
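Description:
pMXs-Sig10(DM)-Fc-IG is a Moloney murine leukemia virus-based retroviral expression vector built on the pMXs backbone, designed to deliver a soluble human Siglec-10–Fc fusion protein together with a GFP marker into mammalian cells. It is propagated in E. coli as a high-copy plasmid through a ColE1/pUC-type origin and selected with ampicillin via the β-lactamase gene and its native promoter. The retroviral portion comprises a 5' MMLV LTR, the packaging signal with extended sequences running into a truncated gag lacking its start codon, a pol-derived region carrying the splice acceptor, and a 3' LTR. No separate internal promoter is annotated, so expression of the payload is presumably driven by the 5' LTR. Because gag, pol and env functions are absent, viral particles must be produced in a packaging cell line that supplies them in trans.

The payload is a bicistronic cassette. The first cistron encodes the extracellular part of human Siglec-10 carrying the R47Q and A108V substitutions (the "DM" double mutant), fused at its C-terminus to the Fc region of human IgG1. The Fc appears in the annotation as several IGHG fragments, one scored as IGHG4, which most likely reflects homology among the IgG constant regions. Downstream, an EMCV IRES permits cap-independent translation of EGFP from the same transcript, so green fluorescence identifies transduced cells. The associated work concerns a Guillain-Barré syndrome-associated SIGLEC10 rare variant and its impaired recognition of gangliosides, so the secreted Fc chimera serves as a probe for comparing ligand binding of the mutant receptor. The sequence record is labelled a partial NGS result.
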