Addgene plasmid #183725: pMXs-Sig10(DM)-Fc-IG
Purpose: Expresses the fusion protein containing the extracellular part of the human Siglec-10 R47Q A108V mutant and the Fc region of human IgG1, and GFP
Depositing lab: Takeshi Tsubata. Depositing organization: Institute of Science Tokyo. Publication: A Guillain-Barre syndrome-associated SIGLEC10 rare variant impairs its recognition of gangliosides. Alborzian Deh Sheikh A, Gomaa S, Li X, Routledge M, Saigoh K, Numoto N, Angata T, Hitomi Y, Takematsu H, Tsuiji M, Ito N, Kusunoki S, Tsubata T. J Autoimmun. 2021 Jan;116:102571. doi: 10.1016/j.jaut.2020.102571. Epub 2020 Nov 19. PubMed 33223341.
Backbone
  Vector backbone: pMXs
  Vector type: Retroviral
Growth in bacteria
  Bacterial resistance: Ampicillin, 100 μg/mL
  Growth temperature: 37°C
  Growth strain: NEB Stable
  Copy number: High Copy
Gene/Insert
  Gene/Insert name: Siglec-10
  Species: H. sapiens (human)
  Mutation: R47Q and A108V
  Tag / fusion protein: Fc of human IgG1
Terms and licenses: Academic/Nonprofit Terms; Industry Terms: Not Available to Industry
How to cite: pMXs-Sig10(DM)-Fc-IG was a gift from Takeshi Tsubata (Addgene plasmid # 183725 ; http://n2t.net/addgene:183725 ; RRID:Addgene_183725)
